>Addgene plasmid #164741 | LjUBQ:MtGLV6:T35s | addgene full sequence | sequence record 325449 | Addgene NGS Result
ACCTAAGAGAAAAGAGCGTTTATTAGAATAATCGGATATTTAAAAGGGCGTGAAAAGGTTTATCCGTTCG
TCCATTTGTATGTGCATGCCAACCACAGGGTTCCCCTCGGGATCAAAGTACTTTAAAGTACTTTAAAGTA
CTTTAAAGTACTTTGATCCAACCCCTCCGCTGCTATAGTGCAGTCGGCTTCTGACGTTCAGTGCAGCCGT
CTTCTGAAAACGACATGTCGCACAAGTCCTAAGTTACGCGACAGGCTGCCGCCCTGCCCTTTTCCTGGCG
TTTTCTTGTCGCGTGTTTTAGTCGCATAAAGTAGAATACTTGCGACTAGAACCGGAGACATTACGCCATG
AACAAGAGCGCCGCCGCTGGCCTGCTGGGCTATGCCCGCGTCAGCACCGACGACCAGGACTTGACCAACC
AACGGGCCGAACTGCACGCGGCCGGCTGCACCAAGCTGTTTTCCGAGAAGATCACCGGCACCAGGCGCGA
CCGCCCGGAGCTGGCCAGGATGCTTGACCACCTACGCCCTGGCGACGTTGTGACAGTGACCAGGCTAGAC
CGCCTGGCCCGCAGCACCCGCGACCTACTGGACATTGCCGAGCGCATCCAGGAGGCCGGCGCGGGCCTGC
GTAGCCTGGCAGAGCCGTGGGCCGACACCACCACGCCGGCCGGCCGCATGGTGTTGACCGTGTTCGCCGG
CATTGCCGAGTTCGAGCGTTCCCTAATCATCGACCGCACCCGGAGCGGGCGCGAGGCCGCCAAGGCCCGA
GGCGTGAAGTTTGGCCCCCGCCCTACCCTCACCCCGGCACAGATCGCGCACGCCCGCGAGCTGATCGACC
AGGAAGGCCGCACCGTGAAAGAGGCGGCTGCACTGCTTGGCGTGCATCGCTCGACCCTGTACCGCGCACT
TGAGCGCAGCGAGGAAGTGACGCCCACCGAGGCCAGGCGGCGCGGTGCCTTCCGTGAGGACGCATTGACC
GAGGCCGACGCCCTGGCGGCCGCCGAGAATGAACGCCAAGAGGAACAAGCATGAAACCGCACCAGGACGG
CCAGGACGAACCGTTTTTCATTACCGAAGAGATCGAGGCGGAGATGATCGCGGCCGGGTACGTGTTCGAG
CCGCCCGCGCACGTCTCAACCGTGCGGCTGCATGAAATCCTGGCCGGTTTGTCTGATGCCAAGCTGGCGG
CCTGGCCGGCCAGCTTGGCCGCTGAAGAAACCGAGCGCCGCCGTCTAAAAAGGTGATGTGTATTTGAGTA
AAACAGCTTGCGTCATGCGGTCGCTGCGTATATGATGCGATGAGTAAATAAACAAATACGCAAGGGGAAC
GCATGAAGGTTATCGCTGTACTTAACCAGAAAGGCGGGTCAGGCAAGACGACCATCGCAACCCATCTAGC
CCGCGCCCTGCAACTCGCCGGGGCCGATGTTCTGTTAGTCGATTCCGATCCCCAGGGCAGTGCCCGCGAT
TGGGCGGCCGTGCGGGAAGATCAACCGCTAACCGTTGTCGGCATCGACCGCCCGACGATTGACCGCGACG
TGAAGGCCATCGGCCGGCGCGACTTCGTAGTGATCGACGGAGCGCCCCAGGCGGCGGACTTGGCTGTGTC
CGCGATCAAGGCAGCCGACTTCGTGCTGATTCCGGTGCAGCCAAGCCCTTACGACATATGGGCCACCGCC
GACCTGGTGGAGCTGGTTAAGCAGCGCATTGAGGTCACGGATGGAAGGCTACAAGCGGCCTTTGTCGTGT
CGCGGGCGATCAAAGGCACGCGCATCGGCGGTGAGGTTGCCGAGGCGCTGGCCGGGTACGAGCTGCCCAT
TCTTGAGTCCCGTATCACGCAGCGCGTGAGCTACCCAGGCACTGCCGCCGCCGGCACAACCGTTCTTGAA
TCAGAACCCGAGGGCGACGCTGCCCGCGAGGTCCAGGCGCTGGCCGCTGAAATTAAATCAAAACTCATTT
GAGTTAATGAGGTAAAGAGAAAATGAGCAAAAGCACAAACACGCTAAGTGCCGGCCGTCCGAGCGCACGC
AGCAGCAAGGCTGCAACGTTGGCCAGCCTGGCAGACACGCCAGCCATGAAGCGGGTCAACTTTCAGTTGC
CGGCGGAGGATCACACCAAGCTGAAGATGTACGCGGTACGCCAAGGCAAGACCATTACCGAGCTGCTATC
TGAATACATCGCGCAGCTACCAGAGTAAATGAGCAAATGAATAAATGAGTAGATGAATTTTAGCGGCTAA
AGGAGGCGGCATGGAAAATCAAGAACAACCAGGCACCGACGCCGTGGAATGCCCCATGTGTGGAGGAACG
GGCGGTTGGCCAGGCGTAAGCGGCTGGGTTGTCTGCCGGCCCTGCAATGGCACTGGAACCCCCAAGCCCG
AGGAATCGGCGTGAGCGGTCGCAAACCATCCGGCCCGGTACAAATCGGCGCGGCGCTGGGTGATGACCTG
GTGGAGAAGTTGAAGGCCGCGCAGGCCGCCCAGCGGCAACGCATCGAGGCAGAAGCACGCCCCGGTGAAT
CGTGGCAAGCGGCCGCTGATCGAATCCGCAAAGAATCCCGGCAACCGCCGGCAGCCGGTGCGCCGTCGAT
TAGGAAGCCGCCCAAGGGCGACGAGCAACCAGATTTTTTCGTTCCGATGCTCTATGACGTGGGCACCCGC
GATAGTCGCAGCATCATGGACGTGGCCGTTTTCCGTCTGTCGAAGCGTGACCGACGAGCTGGCGAGGTGA
TCCGCTACGAGCTTCCAGACGGGCACGTAGAGGTTTCCGCAGGGCCGGCCGGCATGGCCAGTGTGTGGGA
TTACGACCTGGTACTGATGGCGGTTTCCCATCTAACCGAATCCATGAACCGATACCGGGAAGGGAAGGGA
GACAAGCCCGGCCGCGTGTTCCGTCCACACGTTGCGGACGTACTCAAGTTCTGCCGGCGAGCCGATGGCG
GAAAGCAGAAAGACGACCTGGTAGAAACCTGCATTCGGTTAAACACCACGCACGTTGCCATGCAGCGTAC
GAAGAAGGCCAAGAACGGCCGCCTGGTGACGGTATCCGAGGGTGAAGCCTTGATTAGCCGCTACAAGATC
GTAAAGAGCGAAACCGGGCGGCCGGAGTACATCGAGATCGAGCTAGCTGATTGGATGTACCGCGAGATCA
CAGAAGGCAAGAACCCGGACGTGCTGACGGTTCACCCCGATTACTTTTTGATCGATCCCGGCATCGGCCG
TTTTCTCTACCGCCTGGCACGCCGCGCCGCAGGCAAGGCAGAAGCCAGATGGTTGTTCAAGACGATCTAC
GAACGCAGTGGCAGCGCCGGAGAGTTCAAGAAGTTCTGTTTCACCGTGCGCAAGCTGATCGGGTCAAATG
ACCTGCCGGAGTACGATTTGAAGGAGGAGGCGGGGCAGGCTGGCCCGATCCTAGTCATGCGCTACCGCAA
CCTGATCGAGGGCGAAGCATCCGCCGGTTCCTAATGTACGGAGCAGATGCTAGGGCAAATTGCCCTAGCA
GGGGAAAAAGGTCGAAAAGGTCTCTTTCCTGTGGATAGCACGTACATTGGGAACCCAAAGCCGTACATTG
GGAACCGGAACCCGTACATTGGGAACCCAAAGCCGTACATTGGGAACCGGTCACACATGTAAGTGACTGA
TATAAAAGAGAAAAAAGGCGATTTTTCCGCCTAAAACTCTTTAAAACTTATTAAAACTCTTAAAACCCGC
CTGGCCTGTGCATAACTGTCTGGCCAGCGCACAGCCGAAGAGCTGCAAAAAGCGCCTACCCTTCGGTCGC
TGCGCTCCCTACGCCCCGCCGCTTCGCGTCGGCCTATCGCGGCCGCTGGCCGCTCAAAAATGGCTGGCCT
ACGGCCAGGCAATCTACCAGGGCGCGGACAAGCCGCGCCGTCGCCACTCGACCGCCGGCGCCCACATCAA
GGCACCCTGCCTCGCGCGTTTCGGTGATGACGGTGAAAACCTCTGACACATGCAGCTCCCGGAGACGGTC
ACAGCTTGTCTGTAAGCGGATGCCGGGAGCAGACAAGCCCGTCAGGGCGCGTCAGCGGGTGTTGGCGGGT
GTCGGGGCGCAGCCATGACCCAGTCACGTAGCGATAGCGGAGTGTATACTGGCTTAACTATGCGGCATCA
GAGCAGATTGTACTGAGAGTGCACCATATGCGGTGTGAAATACCGCACAGATGCGTAAGGAGAAAATACC
GCATCAGGCGCTCTTCCGCTTCCTCGCTCACTGACTCGCTGCGCTCGGTCGTTCGGCTGCGGCGAGCGGT
ATCAGCTCACTCAAAGGCGGTAATACGGTTATCCACAGAATCAGGGGATAACGCAGGAAAGAACATGTGA
GCAAAAGGCCAGCAAAAGGCCAGGAACCGTAAAAAGGCCGCGTTGCTGGCGTTTTTCCATAGGCTCCGCC
CCCCTGACGAGCATCACAAAAATCGACGCTCAAGTCAGAGGTGGCGAAACCCGACAGGACTATAAAGATA
CCAGGCGTTTCCCCCTGGAAGCTCCCTCGTGCGCTCTCCTGTTCCGACCCTGCCGCTTACCGGATACCTG
TCCGCCTTTCTCCCTTCGGGAAGCGTGGCGCTTTCTCATAGCTCACGCTGTAGGTATCTCAGTTCGGTGT
AGGTCGTTCGCTCCAAGCTGGGCTGTGTGCACGAACCCCCCGTTCAGCCCGACCGCTGCGCCTTATCCGG
TAACTATCGTCTTGAGTCCAACCCGGTAAGACACGACTTATCGCCACTGGCAGCAGCCACTGGTAACAGG
ATTAGCAGAGCGAGGTATGTAGGCGGTGCTACAGAGTTCTTGAAGTGGTGGCCTAACTACGGCTACACTA
GAAGGACAGTATTTGGTATCTGCGCTCTGCTGAAGCCAGTTACCTTCGGAAAAAGAGTTGGTAGCTCTTG
ATCCGGCAAACAAACCACCGCTGGTAGCGGTGGTTTTTTTGTTTGCAAGCAGCAGATTACGCGCAGAAAA
AAAGGATCTCAAGAAGATCCTTTGATCTTTTCTACGGGGTCTGACGCTCAGTGGAACGAAAACTCACGTT
AAGGGATTTTGGTCATGCATGATATATCTCCCAATTTGTGTAGGGCTTATTATGCACGCTTAAAAATAAT
AAAAGCAGACTTGACCTGATAGTTTGGCTGTGAGCAATTATGTGCTTAGTGCATCTAACGCTTGAGTTAA
GCCGCGCCGCGAAGCGGCGTCGGCTTGAACGAATTTCTAGCTAGACATTATTTGCCGACTACCTTGGTGA
TCTCGCCTTTCACGTAGTGGACAAATTCTTCCAACTGATCTGCGCGCGAGGCCAAGCGATCTTCTTCTTG
TCCAAGATAAGCCTGTCTAGCTTCAAGTATGACGGGCTGATACTGGGCCGGCAGGCGCTCCATTGCCCAG
TCGGCAGCGACATCCTTCGGCGCGATTTTGCCGGTTACTGCGCTGTACCAAATGCGGGACAACGTAAGCA
CTACATTTCGCTCATCGCCAGCCCAGTCGGGCGGCGAGTTCCATAGCGTTAAGGTTTCATTTAGCGCCTC
AAATAGATCCTGTTCAGGAACCGGATCAAAGAGTTCCTCCGCCGCTGGACCTACCAAGGCAACGCTATGT
TCTCTTGCTTTTGTCAGCAAGATAGCCAGATCAATGTCGATCGTGGCTGGCTCGAAGATACCTGCAAGAA
TGTCATTGCGCTGCCATTCTCCAAATTGCAGTTCGCGCTTAGCTGGATAACGCCACGGAATGATGTCGTC
GTGCACAACAATGGTGACTTCTACAGCGCGGAGAATCTCGCTCTCTCCAGGGGAAGCCGAAGTTTCCAAA
AGGTCGTTGATCAAAGCTCGCCGCGTTGTTTCATCAAGCCTTACGGTCACCGTAACCAGCAAATCAATAT
CACTGTGTGGCTTCAGGCCGCCATCCACTGCGGAGCCGTACAAATGTACGGCCAGCAACGTCGGTTCGAG
ATGGCGCTCGATGACGCCAACTACCTCTGATAGTTGAGTCGATACTTCGGCGATCACCGCTTCCCCCATG
ATGTTTAACTTTGTTTTAGGGCGACTGCCCTGCTGCGTAACATCGTTGCTGCTCCATAACATCAAACATC
GACCCACGGCGTAACGCGCTTGCTGCTTGGATGCCCGAGGCATAGACTGTACCCCAAAAAAACAGTCATA
ACAAGCCATGAAAACCGCCACTGCGCCGTTACCACCGCTGCGTTCGGTCAAGGTTCTGGACCAGTTGCGT
GAGCGCATACGCTACTTGCATTACAGCTTACGAACCGAACAGGCTTATGTCCACTGGGTTCGTGCCCGAA
TTGATCACAGGCAGCAACGCTCTGTCATCGTTACAATCAACATGCTACCCTCCGCGAGATCATCCGTGTT
TCAAACCCGGCAGCTTAGTTGCCGTTCTTCCGAATAGCATCGGTAACATGAGCAAAGTCTGCCGCCTTAC
AACGGCTCTCCCGCTGACGCCGTCCCGGACTGATGGGCTGCCTGTATCGAGTGGTGATTTTGTGCCGAGC
TGCCGGTCGGGGAGCTGTTGGCTGGCTGGTGGCAGGATATATTGTGGTGTAAACAAATTGACGCTTAGAC
AACTTAATAACACATTGCGGACGTTTTTAATGTACTGAATTAACGCCGAATTGAATTATCAGCTTGCATG
CCGGTCGATCTAGTAACATAGATGACACCGCGCGCGATAATTTATCCTAGTTTGCGCGCTATATTTTGTT
TTCTATCGCGTATTAAATGTATAATTGCGGGACTCTAATCATAAAAACCCATCTCATAAATAACGTCATG
CATTACATGTTAATTATTACATGCTTAACGTAATTCAACAGAAATTATATGATAATCATCGCAAGACCGG
CAACAGGATTCAATCTTAAGAAACTTTATTGCCAAATGTTTGAACGATCTGCTTGACTCTAGGGAATTAA
TTCCTGAATCACTGCGACCGGCCCTCCCGCGACCCAGCCGAGCGAGCTTAGCGAACTGTGGACGAGAACT
GTGCCACCAAGCGTAAGGCCGTTCTCTCGCATTTGCCTTGCTAGGCTCGCGCGAGTTGCTGGCTGAGGCG
TTCTCGAAATCAGCTCTTGTTCGGTCGGCATCTACTCTATTCCTTTGCCCTCGGACGAGTGCTGGGGCGT
CGGTTTCCACTATCGGCGAGTACTTCTACACAGCCATCGGTCCAGACGGCCGCGCTTCTGCGGGCGATTT
GTGTACGCCCGACAGTCCCGGCTCCGGATCGGACGATTGCGTCGCATCGACCCTGCGCCCAAGCTGCATC
ATCGAAATTGCCGTCAACCAAGCTCTGATAGAGTTGGTCAAGACCAATGCGGAGCATATACGCCCGGAGC
CTTGGCGATCCTGCAAGCTCCGGATGCCTCCGCTCGAAGTAGCGCGTCTGCTGCTCCATACAAGCCAACC
ACGGCCTCCAGAAGAAGATGTTGGCGACCTCGTATTGGGAATCCCCGAACATCGCCTCGCTCCAGTCAAT
GACCGCTGTTATGCGGCCATTGTCCGTCAGGACATTGTTGGAGCCGAAATCCGCGTGCACGAGGTGCCGG
ACTTCGGGGCAGTCCTCGGCCCAAAGCATCAGCTCATCGAGAGCCTGCGCGACGGACGCACTGACGGTGT
CGTCCATCACAGTTTGCCAGTGATACACATGGGGATCAGCAATCGCGCATATGAAATCACGCCATGTAGT
GTATTGACCGATTCCTTGCGGTCCGAATGGGCCGAACCCGCTCGTCTGGCTAAGATCGGCCGCAGCGATA
GCATCCATAGCCTCCGCGACCGGCTGAAGAACAGCGGGCAGTTCGGTTTCAGGCAGGTCTTGCAACGTGA
CACCCTGTGCACGGCGGGAGATGCAATAGGTCAGGCTCTCGCTGAACTCCCCAATGTCAAGCACTTCCGG
AATCGGGAGCGCGGCCGATGCAAAGTGCCGATAAACATAACGATCTTTGTAGAAACCATCGGCGCAGCTA
TTTACCCGCAGGACATATCCACGCCCTCCTACATCGAAGCTGAAAGCACGAGATTCTTCGCCCTCCGAGA
GCTGCATCAGGTCGGAGACGCTGTCGAACTTTTCGATCAGAAACTTCTCGACAGACGTCGCGGTGAGTTC
AGGCTTTTTCATAGGGGGGATTCGAGTTGAGAGTGAATATGAGACTCTAATTGGATACCGAATTTATGGA
ACGTCAGTGGAGCATTTTTGACAAGAAATATTTGCTAGCTGATAGTGACCTTAGGCGACTTTTGAACGCG
CAATAATGGTTTCTGACGTATGTGCTTAGCTCATTAAACTCCAGAAACCCGCGGCTCAGTGGCTCCTTCA
ACGTTGCGGTTCTGTCAGTTCCAAACGTAAAACGGCTTGTCCCGCGTCATCGGCGGGGGTCATAACGTGA
CTCCCTTAATTCTCCGCTCATGATCGATAATTCGTCGACGGCGCGCCGATCTAGTAACATAGATGACACC
GCGCGCGATAATTTATCCTAGTTTGCGCGCTATATTTTGTTTTCTATCGCGTATTAAATGTATAATTGCG
GGACTCTAATCATAAAAACCCATCTCATAAATAACGTCATGCATTACATGTTAATTATTACATGCTTAAC
GTAATTCAACAGAAATTATATGATAATCATCGCAAGACCGGCAACAGGATTCAATCTTAAGAAACTTTAT
TGCCAAATGTTTGAACGATCGGGAATTGGATCCTACAGGAACAGGTGGTGGCGGCCCTCGGTGCGCTCGT
ACTGCTCCACGATGGTGTAGTCCTCGTTGTGGGAGGTGATGTCCAGCTTGGAGTCCACGTAGTAGTAGCC
GGGCAGCTGCACGGGCTTCTTGGCCATGTAGATGGACTTGAACTCCACCAGGTAGTGGCCGCCGTCCTTC
AGCTTCAGGGCCTTGTGGATCTCGCCCTTCAGCACGCCGTCGCGGGGGTACAGGCGCTCGGTGGAGGCCT
CCCAGCCCATGGTCTTCTTCTGCATTACGGGGCCGTCGGAGGGGAAGTTCACGCCGATGAACTTCACCTT
GTAGATGAAGCAGCCGTCCTGCAGGGAGGAGTCCTGGGTCACGGTCACCACGCCGCCGTCCTCGAAGTTC
ATCACGCGCTCCCACTTGAAGCCCTCGGGGAAGGACAGCTTCTTGTAGTCGGGGATGTCGGCGGGGTGCT
TCACGTACACCTTGGAGCCGTACTGGAACTGGGGGGACAGGATGTCCCAGGCGAAGGGCAGGGGGCCGCC
CTTGGTCACCTTCAGCTTCACGGTGTTGTGGCCCTCGTAGGGGCGGCCCTCGCCCTCGCCCTCGATCTCG
AACTCGTGGCCGTTCACGGTGCCCTCCATGCGCACCTTGAAGCGCATGAACTCCTTGATGACGTTCTTGG
AGGAGCGCGCCATGGCAAAGATCTGCATCTGTTAATCAGAAAAACTCAGATTAATCGACAAATTCGATCG
CACAAACTAGAAACTAACACCAGATCTAGATAGAAATCACAAATCGAAGAGTAATTATTCGACAAAACTC
AAATTATTTGAACAAATCGGATGATATCTATGAAACCCTAATCGAGAATTAAGATGATATCTAACGATCA
AACCCAGAAAATCGTCTTCGATCTAAGATTAACAGAATCTAAACCAAAGAACATATACGAAATTGGGATC
GAACGAAAACAAAATCGAAGATTTTGAGAGAATAAGGAACACAGAAATTTACCTTGATCACGGTAGAGAG
AATTGAGAGAAAGTTTTTAAGATTTTGAGAAATTGAAATCTGAATTGTGAAGAAGAAGAGCTCTTTGGGT
ATTGTTTTATAGAAGAAGAAGAAGAAAAGACGAGGACGACTAGGTCACGAGAAAGCTAAGGCGGTGAAGC
AATAGCTAATAATAAAATGACACGTGTATTGAGCGTTGTTTACACGCAAAGTTGTTTTTGGCTAATTGCC
TTATTTTTAGGTTGAGGAAAAGTATTTGTGCTTTGAGTTGATAAACACGACTCGTGTGTGCCGGCTGCAA
CCACTTTGACGCCGTTTATTACTGACTCGTCGACAACCACAATTTCTAACGGTCGTCATAAGATCCAGCC
GTTGAGATTTAACGATCGTTACGATTTATATTTTTTTAGCATTATCGTTTTATTTTTTAAATATACGGTG
GAGCTGAAAATTGGCAATAATTGAACCGTGGGTCCCACTGCATTGAAGCGTATTTCGTATCTTCTAGAAT
TCTTCGTGCTTTATTTCTTTTCCTTTTTGTTTTTTTTTGCCATTTATCTAATGCAAGTGGGCTTATAAAA
TCAGTGAATTTCTTGGAAAAGTAACTTCTTTATCGTATAACATATTGTGAAATTATCCATTTCTTTTAAT
TTTTTAGTGTTATTGGATATTTTTGTATGATTATTGATTTGCATAGGATAATGACTTTTGTATCAAGTTG
GTGAACAAGTCTCGTTAAAAAAGGCAAGTGGTTTGGTGACTCGATTTATTCTTGTTATTTAATTCATATA
TCAATGGATCTTATTTGGGGCCTGGTCCATATTTAACACTCGTGTTCAGTCCAATGACCAATAATATTTT
TTCATTAATAACAATGTAACAAGAATGATACACAAAACATTCTTTGAATAAGTTCGCTATGAAGAAGGGA
ACTTATCCGGTCCTAGATCATCAGTTCATACAAACCTCCATAGAGTTCAACATCTTAAACAAGAATATCC
TGATCTGAAGAATGTGGAGGCTTTAGTCCCTTGGATACTTGGGAGGCTGTGGAAGAACAGAAACGAGCTG
GTGCTTAAAGGGAGGGAATTTGGAACCAATGAGGTATTAGTAAGGACACAAGAAGATGCAGATGAGTGGA
TTAGAAGGAAAGAGGCTCAGAATGTAAGGAAAGCACCAACCACAACGGCGCGCCCGGGAGAGAGGATTTT
GAGGAAATAATTAATTGAATTACTTGTATTATTGATAAAGTAATTTAGATAAGTTGTTAGTACAACTTAT
TGCAACTATGGATAGACAAAAATCACTTATTTTAAGGGGAGAAGTATATAACAACTTATTATAAAATTTC
TGAGCAGCCGGCCTCCTCCAATCAATCATAGAGAGTGGAGCCCATTCTGGAAAACCAAGGAACCCCCAAC
TTGCACTGGTGCGGTGGCCCAATTCAAAAAAAACGGGGCCCAGCAAAGTAACGCCGTTGTAACGATTTAT
CAATCCAAACTCAAAAGGCGGCGAGATGCGTTTAACTCCGTGAAATTAACAAACCGCCAACAACTTGCAA
TTTGCAACTACCGTTTCCAAGAAGAACTCAACCACACAACGTATCCTATCCCAAACCACACGCAACTAGT
GACGCGTCATAAGGACACGTGTCACAATTTGACTGGTTAATAATTTCACCGCTTTTGCTATAAATTACCT
CCAATCCCCTTAGCTTCTTCACAATTCAGTTCCCAACCCTAACAATTCTTGTTCATATCGCTTCTCTCTA
CTTTCAAGGTATGATCCAATTTCTCTCTTCTTTCTCTGTAATCCTTTCGTTGAGTTTTGTTTCCGATCAA
TCATAGGTAGTTTTCTTGTTTCGAAGCATGAGATCTAGGAATTTTTTGTGATTTTCCAAAATTGAGATCG
GTTTGAAATTGAATTTTACAGCTTGAATCTCAGATCTTGTTTTATCAATGTTTTCGATGGCTTGCGATGT
AGATCTATGATAATTGTGGTTCAGTTTTGTTAGGAATCGATTTCGGTTTAGCAATTGCAGATTAATTAGG
GTTTCCAATTGAATTCTTCAGATCCGTTATGGAATTATGTCAAATAATTTATTCAAATTGGAAATTATTG
TTAGATCCACTCTTAATCTGTTTGATCCAAGCTTCAATTAGGGTTTTCACTTGTTTCAATTTCTTGTTAT
GGATTCTGATTTATCTGTTGATGTTAGATCCACTCTTAATCTGTTTGATCCAAGCGTTAATTAGGGTTTT
CACTTGTTTCAATTTCGTGTGTTGGATTCTGATTTATCTGTTGTTGATGTGATTACAGATGGTTGCTTCA
CAAAACAAACGCATTCTACAAGTGATTTTTGTTCTCCTTTGCTTCTTCTCCATCCATATTCAAGTTAAAG
GTACCTTTTGCTTCAAATATTACAACATTGGATTAAGAATATTCCCATTTTTTTTATGTTTAATTAACTT
TTCTTACATTTTTTTTGTTATGCGCAGCAAGAGTATTGAAAGAAATAAACAACCAAAGTAGTGAGGGTGT
CAACAAAGCTCAACAACATAAGGAAGTACATGCTGACATGTTTAAGCTAAAAGAAGGAGGAGATAACGTT
GGTTCTGATGTTTTCACCATGGATTATACTCCAGCATCAAGGAAACCACCAATTCACAATTAACGGCCAT
GCTAGAGTCCGCAAAAATCACCAGTCTCTCTCTACAAATCTATCTCTCTCTATTTTTCTCCAGAATAATG
TGTGAGTAGTTCCCAGATAAGGGAATTAGGGTTCTTATAGGGTTTCGCTCATGTGTTGAGCATATAAGAA
ACCCTTAGTATGTATTTGTATTTGTAAAATACTTCTATCAATAAAATTTCTAATTCCTAAAACCAAAATC
CAGTGAAAGCTTAGCTTGAGCTTGGATCAGATTGTCGTTTCCCGCCTTCAGTTTAAACTATCAGTGTTTG
ACAGGATATATTGGCGGGTAA
Features (pLannotate 1.2.2; 19 found; start..end, strand, type, name):
    372..773     +  CDS            Y4CG_SINFN (fragment): Protein inferred from homology: Swiss-Prot protein existence level 3. From Sinorhizobium fredii (strain NBRC 101917 / NGR234).
   1333..1962    +  CDS            pVS1 StaA: stability protein from the Pseudomonas plasmid pVS1 (Heeb et al., 2000)
   2391..3464    +  CDS            pVS1 RepA: replication protein from the Pseudomonas plasmid pVS1 (Heeb et al., 2000)
   3530..3724    +  rep_origin     pVS1 oriV: origin of replication for the Pseudomonas plasmid pVS1 (Heeb et al., 2000)
   3927..3966    +  CDS            rop (fragment): Rop protein, which maintains plasmids at low copy number; rop
   4068..4208    +  misc_feature   bom: basis of mobility region from pBR322
   4394..4982    -  rep_origin     ori: high-copy-number ColE1/pMB1/pBR322/pUC origin of replication
   5228..6015    -  CDS            SmR (fragment): aminoglycoside adenylyltransferase (Murphy, 1985); aadA; confers resistance to spectinomycin and streptomycin
   6026..6082    -  CDS            GmR (fragment): gentamycin acetyltransferase; aacC1; confers resistance to gentamycin
   6258..6281    -  promoter       Pc promoter (fragment): intI1 (promoter lies within the coding sequence); class 1 integron promoter
   6540..6564    +  misc_feature   LB T-DNA repeat: left border repeat from nopaline C58 T-DNA
   6657..6909    -  terminator     NOS terminator: nopaline synthase terminator and poly(A) signal
   6925..7089    -  CDS            yokD (fragment): YOKD_BACSU - Experimental evidence at protein level: Swiss-Prot protein existence level 1. May contribute to antibiotic resistance. From Bacillus subtilis (strain 168).
   7110..8132    -  CDS            hph: KHYB_ECOLX - Experimental evidence at protein level: Swiss-Prot protein existence level 1. The aminoglycoside phosphotransferases achieve inactivation of their antibiotic substrates by phosphorylation. Only phosphorylates hygromycin and closely related compounds such as demethyl analogs and destomycin. From Escherichia coli.
   8147..8310    -  promoter       NOS promoter (fragment): nopaline synthase promoter NOS promoter
   8448..8700    -  terminator     NOS terminator: nopaline synthase terminator and poly(A) signal
   8713..9393    -  CDS            DsRed1: wild-type DsRed mammalian codon-optimized
  12445..12604   +  polyA_signal   CaMV poly(A) signal (fragment): cauliflower mosaic virus polyadenylation signal
  12669..2       +  misc_feature   RB T-DNA repeat (across the origin): right border repeat from nopaline C58 T-DNA
