[The description below was written by a language model from this plasmid's Addgene catalogue record and pLannotate feature annotations shown in this document.]
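Description:
LjUBQ:MtGLV6:T35s is a binary T-DNA vector for plant expression, built on the EC50505 backbone and designed to overexpress a small peptide-coding gene from Medicago truncatula. The sequenced plasmid is about 12.7 kb. Outside the T-DNA borders it carries a high-copy ColE1/pUC-type origin with the pBR322 bom region for propagation in E. coli. It also carries the pVS1 replication module (oriV, RepA and the StaA stability protein), which allows stable maintenance in Agrobacterium. Bacterial selection is by spectinomycin through an aadA aminoglycoside adenylyltransferase gene, which is annotated next to fragments of a class 1 integron promoter and a gentamicin resistance gene.

Three expression units lie between the nopaline-type left and right border repeats. Nearest the left border is a hygromycin phosphotransferase (hph) cassette driven by a NOS promoter and ended by a NOS terminator, giving hygromycin selection of transformed plant tissue. Next is a DsRed1 coding sequence with its own NOS terminator, which the depositor notes as an additional visual selection marker. The feature table does not annotate its promoter.

The third unit is the payload, the 355 bp Medtr3g095180.1 insert encoding GLV6 (GOLVEN6). According to the catalogue fields it is expressed from the Lotus japonicus ubiquitin promoter and terminated by the CaMV 35S terminator. Only the CaMV poly(A) signal near the right border was detected by automated annotation. The promoter and insert presumably fall in the unannotated stretch upstream of it.

The stated purpose is overexpression of the peptide gene, and the associated publication concerns GOLVEN peptide effects on root development and nodule positioning in Medicago truncatula.
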