Addgene plasmid #164741: LjUBQ:MtGLV6:T35s
Purpose: Overexpression of Peptide coding gene (Binary vector)
Depositing lab: Wolf Scheible. Depositing organization: Noble Research Institute, LLC. Publication: The peptide GOLVEN10 alters root development and noduletaxis in Medicago truncatula. Roy S, Torres-Jerez I, Zhang S, Liu W, Schiessl K, Jain D, Boschiero C, Lee HK, Krom N, Zhao PX, Murray JD, Oldroyd GED, Scheible WR, Udvardi M. Plant J. 2024 May;118(3):607-625. doi: 10.1111/tpj.16626. Epub 2024 Feb 15. PubMed 38361340.
Backbone
  Vector backbone: EC50505
  Backbone size w/o insert (bp): 12354
  Vector type: Plant Expression
  Selectable markers: Hygromycin ; N/A
Growth in bacteria
  Bacterial resistance: Spectinomycin, 50 μg/mL
  Growth temperature: 37°C
  Growth strain: DH5alpha
  Copy number: High Copy
Gene/Insert
  Gene/Insert name: Medtr3g095180.1 (alt names: GLV6; AES72764.2)
  Species: Medicago truncatula
  Insert size (bp): 355
  Promoter: Lotus japonicus Ubiquitin
  Tag / fusion protein: Terminator 35S (C terminal on insert)
  Cloning method: Unknown
Terms and licenses: Academic/Nonprofit Terms; Industry Terms: Not Available to Industry
Depositor comments: Cloned by Sonali, Additional selection dsRED
How to cite: LjUBQ:MtGLV6:T35s was a gift from Wolf Scheible (Addgene plasmid # 164741 ; http://n2t.net/addgene:164741 ; RRID:Addgene_164741)
