>Addgene plasmid #164741 | LjUBQ:MtGLV6:T35s | depositor partial sequence | sequence record 319966 | partial
ATGGTTGCTTCACAAAACAAACGCATTCTACAAGTGATTTTTGTTCTCCTTTGCTTCTTCTCCATCCATA
TTCAAGTTAAAGGTACCTTTTGCTTCAAATATTACAACATTGGATTAAGAATATTCCCATTTTTTTTATG
TTTAATTAACTTTTCTTACATTTTTTTTGTTATGCGCAGCAAGAGTATTGAAAGAAATAAACAACCAAAG
TAGTGAGGGTGTCAACAAAGCTCAACAACATAAGGAAGTACATGCTGACATGTTTAAGCTAAAAGAAGGA
GGAGATAACGTTGGTTCTGATGTTTTCACCATGGATTATACTCCAGCATCAAGGAAACCACCAATTCACA
ATTAA
